>Addgene plasmid #69623 | Gβ-2A-cpV-Gγ2-IRES-Gαi1-mTq2 | addgene full sequence | sequence record 459280 | Addgene NGS Result
CCGCCATGCATTAGTTATTAATAGTAATCAATTACGGGGTCATTAGTTCATAGCCCATATATGGAGTTCC
GCGTTACATAACTTACGGTAAATGGCCCGCCTGGCTGACCGCCCAACGACCCCCGCCCATTGACGTCAAT
AATGACGTATGTTCCCATAGTAACGCCAATAGGGACTTTCCATTGACGTCAATGGGTGGAGTATTTACGG
TAAACTGCCCACTTGGCAGTACATCAAGTGTATCATATGCCAAGTACGCCCCCTATTGACGTCAATGACG
GTAAATGGCCCGCCTGGCATTATGCCCAGTACATGACCTTATGGGACTTTCCTACTTGGCAGTACATCTA
CGTATTAGTCATCGCTATTACCATGGTGATGCGGTTTTGGCAGTACATCAATGGGCGTGGATAGCGGTTT
GACTCACGGGGATTTCCAAGTCTCCACCCCATTGACGTCAATGGGAGTTTGTTTTGGCACCAAAATCAAC
GGGACTTTCCAAAATGTCGTAACAACTCCGCCCCATTGACGCAAATGGGCGGTAGGCGTGTACGGTGGGA
GGTCTATATAAGCAGAGCTGGTTTAGTGAACCGTCAGATCCGCTAGCGCTACCGGTCGCCACCATGGGG
[1014 nt withheld, positions 630-1643]
GAGGGCAGAGGAAGTCTTCTAACATGCGGTGACGTGGAGGAGAATCCCGGCCCTACCGGTATGGACGGCG
GCGTGCAGCTCGCCGACCACTACCAGCAGAACACCCCCATCGGCGACGGCCCCGTGCTGCTGCCCGACAA
CCACTACCTGAGCTACCAGTCCGCCCTGAGCAAAGACCCCAACGAGAAGCGCGATCACATGGTCCTGCTG
GAGTTCGTGACCGCCGCCGGGATCACTCTCGGCATGGACGAGCTGTACAAGGGTGGCAGCGGTGGCATGG
TGAGCAAGGGCGAGGAGCTGTTCACCGGGGTGGTGCCCATCCTGGTCGAGCTGGACGGCGACGTAAACGG
CCACAAGTTCAGCGTGTCCGGCGAGGGCGAGGGCGATGCCACCTACGGCAAGCTGACCCTGAAGCTGATC
TGCACCACCGGCAAGCTGCCCGTGCCCTGGCCCACCCTCGTGACCACCCTGGGCTACGGCCTGCAGTGCT
TCGCCCGCTACCCCGACCACATGAAGCAGCACGACTTCTTCAAGTCCGCCATGCCCGAAGGCTACGTCCA
GGAGCGCACCATCTTCTTCAAGGACGACGGCAACTACAAGACCCGCGCCGAGGTGAAGTTCGAGGGCGAC
ACCCTGGTGAACCGCATCGAGCTGAAGGGCATCGACTTCAAGGAGGACGGCAACATCCTGGGGCACAAGC
TGGAGTACAACTACAACAGCCACAACGTCTATATCACCGCCGACAAGCAGAAGAACGGCATCAAGGCCAA
CTTCAAGATCCGCCACAACATCGAGTCCGGACTCAGATCT
[213 nt withheld, positions 2454-2666]
TAACCGCGGCGTACGAGGCCTGCATGCTCCGGACCTGCAGGTTCGAAGTCGACAGATCTCAATTGGGGCC
CCTATAGTGTCACCTAAATAATTCCGCCCCCCCCTCTCCCTCCCCCCCCCCTAACGTTACTGGCCGAAGC
CGCTTGGAATAAGGCCGGTGTGCGTTTGTCTATATGTTATTTTCCACCATATTGCCGTCTTTTGGCAATG
TGAGGGCCCGGAAACCTGGCCCTGTCTTCTTGACGAGCATTCCTAGGGGTCTTTCCCCTCTCGCCAAAGG
AATGCAAGGTCTGTTGAATGTCGTGAAGGAAGCAGTTCCTCTGGAAGCTTCTTGAAGACAAACAACGTCT
GTAGCGACCCTTTGCAGGCAGCGGAACCCCCCACCTGGCGACAGGTGCCTCTGCGGCCAAAAGCCACGTG
TATAAGATACACCTGCAAAGGCGGCACAACCCCAGTGCCACGTTGTGAGTTGGATAGTTGTGGAAAGAGT
CAAATGGCTCTCCTCAAGCGTATTCAACAAGGGGCTGAAGGATGCCCAGAAGGTACCCCATTGTATGGGA
TCTGATCTGGGGCCTCGGTGCACATGCTTTACATGTGTTTAGTCGAGGTTAAAAAAACGTCTAGGCCCCC
CGAACCACGGGGACGTGGTTTTCCTTTGAAAAACACGATGATAATATGGGCTGCACACTGAGCGCTGAGG
ACAAGGCGGCCGTGGAGCGCAGCAAGATGATCGACCGCAACCTCCGGGAGGACGGAGAGAAGGCAGCGCG
CGAGGTCAAGCTGCTGCTGCTGGGTGCTGGTGAATCCGGGAAGAGCACAATTGTGAAGCAGATGAAAATT
ATCCACGAGGCTGGCTACTCAGAGGAAGAGTGTAAGCAGTACAAAGCAGTGGTCTACAGCAACACCATCC
AGTCCATCATTGCCATCATTAGAGCTATGGGGAGATTGAAAATCGACTTTGGAGACGCTGCTCGTGCGGA
TGATGCTCGCCAACTCTTCGTGCTTGCTGGGGCTGCAGAGGAAGGCTTTATGACCGCGACCGGTTCTATG
GTGAGCAAGGGCGAGGAGCTGTTCACCGGGGTGGTGCCCATCCTGGTCGAGCTGGACGGCGACGTAAACG
GCCACAAGTTCAGCGTGTCCGGCGAGGGCGAGGGCGATGCCACCTACGGCAAGCTGACCCTGAAGTTCAT
CTGCACCACCGGCAAGCTGCCCGTGCCCTGGCCCACCCTCGTGACCACCCTGTCCTGGGGCGTGCAGTGC
TTCGCCCGCTACCCCGACCACATGAAGCAGCACGACTTCTTCAAGTCCGCCATGCCCGAAGGCTACGTCC
AGGAGCGCACCATCTTCTTCAAGGACGACGGCAACTACAAGACCCGCGCCGAGGTGAAGTTCGAGGGCGA
CACCCTGGTGAACCGCATCGAGCTGAAGGGCATCGACTTCAAGGAGGACGGCAACATCCTGGGGCACAAG
CTGGAGTACAACTACTTTAGCGACAACGTCTATATCACCGCCGACAAGCAGAAGAACGGCATCAAGGCCA
ACTTCAAGATCCGCCACAACATCGAGGACGGCGGCGTGCAGCTCGCCGACCACTACCAGCAGAACACCCC
CATCGGCGACGGCCCCGTGCTGCTGCCCGACAACCACTACCTGAGCACCCAGTCCAAGCTGAGCAAAGAC
CCCAACGAGAAGCGCGATCACATGGTCCTGCTGGAGTTCGTGACCGCCGCCGGGATCACCGGTGAACTCG
CCGGCGTCATAAAGAGACTGTGGAAGGACAGCGGTGTGCAAGCCTGCTTCAACAGATCCCGGGAGTACCA
GCTGAACGATTCGGCGGCGTACTACCTGAATGACTTGGACAGAATAGCACAACCAAATTACATCCCAACC
CAGCAGGATGTTCTCAGAACTAGAGTGAAAACGACGGGAATTGTGGAAACCCACTTTACTTTCAAAGATC
TTCATTTTAAAATGTTTGACGTGGGAGGCCAGAGATCAGAGCGGAAGAAGTGGATTCACTGCTTTGAAGG
CGTGACTGCCATCATCTTCTGTGTGGCCCTGAGTGACTATGACCTGGTTCTTGCTGAGGATGAAGAAATG
AACCGGATGCACGAAAGCATGAAGCTGTTCGATAGCATATGTAACAACAAGTGGTTTACGGACACATCCA
TCATCCTTTTCCTGAACAAGAAGGACCTCTTCGAAGAGAAGATCAAAAAGAGTCCCCTCACGATATGCTA
TCCAGAATATGCAGGCTCAAACACATATGAAGAGGCGGCTGCGTATATCCAGTGTCAGTTTGAAGACCTC
AATAAAAGGAAGGACACAAAGGAAATTTACACCCACTTCACTTGCGCCACGGATACGAAGAATGTGCAGT
TTGTGTTCGATGCTGTAACGGACGTCATCATAAAGAATAACCTAAAAGACTGTGGTCTCTTCTAAGCTGG
ATCCACCGGATCTAGATAACTGATCATAATCAGCCATACCACATTTGTAGAGGTTTTACTTGCTTTAAAA
AACCTCCCACACCTCCCCCTGAACCTGAAACATAAAATGAATGCAATTGTTGTTGTTAACTTGTTTATTG
CAGCTTATAATGGTTACAAATAAAGCAATAGCATCACAAATTTCACAAATAAAGCATTTTTTTCACTGCA
TTCTAGTTGTGGTTTGTCCAAACTCATCAATGTATCTTAAGGCGTAAATTGTAAGCGTTAATATTTTGTT
AAAATTCGCGTTAAATTTTTGTTAAATCAGCTCATTTTTTAACCAATAGGCCGAAATCGGCAAAATCCCT
TATAAATCAAAAGAATAGACCGAGATAGGGT
[37 nt withheld, positions 5498-5534]
AAAGAACGTGGACTCCAACGTCAAAGG
[49 nt withheld, positions 5562-5610]
T
[91 nt withheld, positions 5612-5702]
G
[124 nt withheld, positions 5704-5827]
CAGGTGGCACTTTTCGGGGAAATGTGCGCGGAACCCCTATTTGTTTATTTTTCTAAATACATTCAAATAT
GTATCCGCTCATGAGACAATAACCCTGATAAATGCTTCAATAATATTGAAAAAGGAAGAGTCCTGAGGCG
GAAAGAACCAGCTGTGGAATGTGTGTCAGTTAGGGTGTGGAAAGTCCCCAGGCTCCCCAGCAGGCAGAAG
TATGCAAAGCATGCATCTCAATTAGTCAGCAACCAGGTGTGGAAAGTCCCCAGGCTCCCCAGCAGGCAGA
AGTATGCAAAGCATGCATCTCAATTAGTCAGCAACCATAGTCCCGCCCCTAACTCCGCCCATCCCGCCCC
TAACTCCGCCCAGTTCCGCCCATTCTCCGCCCCATGGCTGACTAATTTTTTTTATTTATGCAGAGGCCGA
GGCCGCCTCGGCCTCTGAGCTATTCCAGAAGTAGTGAGGAGGCTTTTTTGGAGGCCTAGGCTTTTGCAAA
GATCGATCAAGAGACAGGATGAGGATCGTTTCGCATGATTGAACAAGATGGATTGCACGCAGGTTCTCCG
GCCGCTTGGGTGGAGAGGCTATTCGGCTATGACTGGGCACAACAGACAATCGGCTGCTCTGATGCCGCCG
TGTTCCGGCTGTCAGCGCAGGGGCGCCCGGTTCTTTTTGTCAAGACCGACCTGTCCGGTGCCCTGAATGA
ACTGCAAGACGAGGCAGCGCGGCTATCGTGGCTGGCCACGACGGGCGTTCCTTGCGCAGCTGTGCTCGAC
GTTGTCACTGAAGCGGGAAGGGACTGGCTGCTATTGGGCGAAGTGCCGGGGCAGGATCTCCTGTCATCTC
ACCTTGCTCCTGCCGAGAAAGTATCCATCATGGCTGATGCAATGCGGCGGCTGCATACGCTTGATCCGGC
TACCTGCCCATTCGACCACCAAGCGAAACATCGCATCGAGCGAGCACGTACTCGGATGGAAGCCGGTCTT
GTCGATCAGGATGATCTGGACGAAGAGCATCAGGGGCTCGCGCCAGCCGAACTGTTCGCCAGGCTCAAGG
CGAGCATGCCCGACGGCGAGGATCTCGTCGTGACCCATGGCGATGCCTGCTTGCCGAATATCATGGTGGA
AAATGGCCGCTTTTCTGGATTCATCGACTGTGGCCGGCTGGGTGTGGCGGACCGCTATCAGGACATAGCG
TTGGCTACCCGTGATATTGCTGAAGAGCTTGGCGGCGAATGGGCTGACCGCTTCCTCGTGCTTTACGGTA
TCGCCGCTCCCGATTCGCAGCGCATCGCCTTCTATCGCCTTCTTGACGAGTTCTTCTGAGCGGGACTCTG
GGGTTCGAAATGACCGACCAAGCGACGCCCAACCTGCCATCACGAGATTTCGATTCCACCGCCGCCTTCT
ATGAAAGGTTGGGCTTCGGAATCGTTTTCCGGGACGCCGGCTGGATGATCCTCCAGCGCGGGGATCTCAT
GCTGGAGTTCTTCGCCCACCCTAGGGGGAGGCTAACTGAAACACGGAAGGAGACAATACCGGAAGGAACC
CGCGCTATGACGGCAATAAAAAGACAGAATAAAACGCACGGTGTTGGGTCGTTTGTTCATAAACGCGGGG
TTCGGTCCCAGGGCTGGCACTCTGTCGATACCCCACCGAGACCCCATTGGGGCCAATACGCCCGCGTTTC
TTCCTTTTCCCCACCCCACCCCCCAAGTTCGGGTGAAGGCCCAGGGCTCGCAGCCAACGTCGGGGCGGCA
GGCCCTGCCATAGCCTCAGGTTACTCATATATACTTTAGATTGATTTAAAACTTCATTTTTAATTTAAAA
GGATCTAGGTGAAGATCCTTTTTGATAATCTCATGACCAAAATCCCTTAACGTGAGTTTTCGTTCCACTG
AGCGTCAGACCCCGTAGAAAAGATCAAAGGATCTTCTTGAGATCCTTTTTTTCTGCGCGTAATCTGCTGC
TTGCAAACAAAAAAACCACCGCTACCAGCGGTGGTTTGTTTGCCGGATCAAGAGCTACCAACTCTTTTTC
CGAAGGTAACTGGCTTCAGCAGAGCGCAGATACCAAATACTGTTCTTCTAGTGTAGCCGTAGTTAGGCCA
CCACTTCAAGAACTCTGTAGCACCGCCTACATACCTCGCTCTGCTAATCCTGTTACCAGTGGCTGCTGCC
AGTGGCGATAAGTCGTGTCTTACCGGGTTGGACTCAAGACGATAGTTACCGGATAAGGCGCAGCGGTCGG
GCTGAACGGGGGGTTCGTGCACACAGCCCAGCTTGGAGCGAACGACCTACACCGAACTGAGATACCTACA
GCGTGAGCTATGAGAAAGCGCCACGCTTCCCGAAGGGAGAAAGGCGGACAGGTATCCGGTAAGCGGCAGG
GTCGGAACAGGAGAGCGCACGAGGGAGCTTCCAGGGGGAAACGCCTGGTATCTTTATAGTCCTGTCGGGT
TTCGCCACCTCTGACTTGAGCGTCGATTTTTGTGATGCTCGTCAGGGGGGCGGAGCCTATGGAAAAACGC
CAGCAACGCGGCCTTTTTACGGTTCCTGGCCTTTTGCTGGCCTTTTGCTCACATGTTCTTTCCTGCGTTA
TCCCCTGATTCTGTGGATAACCGTATTA
Features (pLannotate 1.2.2; 20 found; start..end, strand, type, name):
     72..375     +  enhancer       CMV enhancer: human cytomegalovirus immediate early enhancer
    376..579     +  promoter       CMV promoter: human cytomegalovirus (CMV) immediate early promoter
    624..1643    +  CDS            GNB1 (sequence partly withheld): GBB1_BOVIN - Experimental evidence at protein level: Swiss-Prot protein existence level 1. Guanine nucleotide-binding proteins (G proteins) are involved as a modulator or transducer in various transmembrane signaling systems. The beta and gamma chains are required for the GTPase activity, for replacement of GDP by GTP, and for G protein-effector interaction. From Bos taurus (Bovine).
   1704..2438    +  CDS            cp173Venus: circularly permuted form of the Venus yellow fluorescent protein (Nagai et al., 2004) efficient FRET acceptor for CFP
   2454..2666    +  CDS            GNG2 (sequence withheld): GBG2_BOVIN - Experimental evidence at protein level: Swiss-Prot protein existence level 1. Guanine nucleotide-binding proteins (G proteins) are involved as a modulator or transducer in various transmembrane signaling systems. The beta and gamma chains are required for the GTPase activity, for replacement of GDP by GTP, and for G protein-effector interaction. From Bos taurus (Bovine).
   2738..2755    -  promoter       SP6 promoter (fragment): promoter for bacteriophage SP6 RNA polymerase
   2878..3340    +  misc_feature   IRES: internal ribosome entry site (IRES) of the encephalomyocarditis virus (EMCV)
   3381..3623    +  CDS            gpaD (fragment): GPA4_DICDI - Experimental evidence at protein level: Swiss-Prot protein existence level 1. Guanine nucleotide-binding proteins (G proteins) are involved as modulators or transducers in various transmembrane signaling systems. G alpha-4 plays a role in morphogenesis of the multicellular structure. From Dictyostelium discoideum (Slime mold).
   3714..4406    +  CDS            mTurquoise2: mTurquoise2 is a basic (constitutively fluorescent) cyan fluorescent protein published in 2012, derived from Aequorea victoria. It is reported to be a rapidly-maturing monomer with very low acid sensitivity.
   4413..5090    +  CDS            gpaD (fragment): GPA4_DICDI - Experimental evidence at protein level: Swiss-Prot protein existence level 1. Guanine nucleotide-binding proteins (G proteins) are involved as modulators or transducers in various transmembrane signaling systems. G alpha-4 plays a role in morphogenesis of the multicellular structure. From Dictyostelium discoideum (Slime mold).
   5137..5221    +  CDS            large T antigen (fragment): large T antigen from SV40 (simian virus 40)
   5244..5365    +  polyA_signal   SV40 poly(A) signal: SV40 polyadenylation signal
   5399..5827    -  rep_origin     f1 ori (sequence partly withheld): f1 bacteriophage origin of replication; arrow indicates direction of (+) strand synthesis
   5854..5958    +  promoter       AmpR promoter: bla
   5960..6317    +  promoter       SV40 promoter: SV40 enhancer and early promoter
   6352..7146    +  CDS            NeoR/KanR: aminoglycoside phosphotransferase from Tn5; aph(3')-II (or nptII); confers resistance to neomycin, kanamycin, and G418 (Geneticin®)
   7167..7319    +  CDS            ble (fragment): BLE_KLEPN - Experimental evidence at protein level: Swiss-Prot protein existence level 1. Binding protein with a strong affinity to the bleomycin family of antibiotics. Binds to CL990; an antimitotic-antibiotic compound. From Klebsiella pneumoniae.
   7378..7425    +  polyA_signal   HSV TK poly(A) signal: herpes simplex virus thymidine kinase polyadenylation signal (Cole and Stacy, 1985)
   7516..7532    -  polyA_signal   bGH poly(A) signal (fragment): bovine growth hormone polyadenylation signal
   7754..8342    +  rep_origin     ori: high-copy-number ColE1/pMB1/pBR322/pUC origin of replication
