>Addgene plasmid #69623 | Gβ-2A-cpV-Gγ2-IRES-Gαi1-mTq2 | analyzer sequence | sequence record 123357
TGTGGTTTCATACGTCGATCGCTAGCGCTACCGGTCGCCACCATGGGG
[1014 nt withheld, positions 49-1062]
GAGGGCAGAGGAAGTCTTCTAACATGCGGTGACGTGGAGGAGAATCCCGGCCCTACCGGTATGGACGGCG
GCGTGCAGCTCGCCGACCACTACCAGCAGAACACCCCCATCGGCGACGGCCCCGTGCTGCTGCCCGACAA
CCACTACCTGAGCTACCAGTCCGCCCTGAGCAAAGACCCCAACGAGAAGCGCGATCACATGGTCCTGCTG
GAGTTCGTGACCGCCGCCGGGATCACTCTCGGCATGGACGAGCTGTACAAGGGTGGCAGCGGTGGCATGG
TGAGCAAGGGCGAGGAGCTGTTCACCGGGGTGGTGCCCATCCTGGTCGAGCTGGACGGCGACGTAAACGG
CCACAAGTTCAGCGTGTCCGGCGAGGGCGAGGGCGATGCCACCTACGGCAAGCTGACCCTGAAGCTGATC
TGCACCACCGGCAAGCTGCCCGTGCCCTGGCCCACCCTCGTGACCACCCTGGGCTACGGCCTGCAGTGCT
TCGCCCGCTACCCCGACCACATGAAGCAGCACGACTTCTTCAAGTCCGCCATGCCCGAAGGCTACGTCCA
GGAGCGCACCATCTTCTTCAAGGACGACGGCAACTACAAGACCCGCGCCGAGGTGAAGTTCGAGGGCGAC
ACCCTGGTGAACCGCATCGAGCTGAAGGGCATCGACTTCAAGGAGGACGGCAACATCCTGGGGCACAAGC
TGGAGTACAACTACAACAGCCACAACGTCTATATCACCGCCGACAAGCAGAAGAACGGCATCAAGGCCAA
CTTCAAGATCCGCCACAACATCGAGTCCGGACTCAGATCT
[213 nt withheld, positions 1873-2085]
TAACCGCGGCGTACGAGGCCTGCATGCTCCGGACCTGCAGGTTCGAAGTCGACAGATCTCAATTGGGGCC
CCTATAGTGTCACCTAAATAATTCCGCCCCCCCCTCTCCCTCCCCCCCCCCTAACGTTACTGGCCGAAGC
CGCTTGGAATAAGGCCGGTGTGCGTTTGTCTATATGTTATTTTCCACCATATTGCCGTCTTTTGGCAATG
TGAGGGCCCGGAAACCTGGCCCTGTCTTCTTGACGAGCATTCCTAGGGGTCTTTCCCCTCTCGCCAAAGG
AATGCAAGGTCTGTTGAATGTCGTGAAGGAAGCAGTTCCTCTGGAAGCTTCTTGAAGACAAACAACGTCT
GTAGCGACCCTTTGCAGGCAGCGGAACCCCCCACCTGGCGACAGGTGCCTCTGCGGCCAAAAGCCACGTG
TATAAGATACACCTGCAAAGGCGGCACAACCCCAGTGCCACGTTGTGAGTTGGATAGTTGTGGAAAGAGT
CAAATGGCTCTCCTCAAGCGTATTCAACAAGGGGCTGAAGGATGCCCAGAAGGTACCCCATTGTATGGGA
TCTGATCTGGGGCCTCGGTGCACATGCTTTACATGTGTTTAGTCGAGGTTAAAAAAACGTCTAGGCCCCC
CGAACCACGGGGACGTGGTTTTCCTTTGAAAAACACGATGATAATATGGGCTGCACACTGAGCGCTGAGG
ACAAGGCGGCCGTGGAGCGCAGCAAGATGATCGACCGCAACCTCCGGGAGGACGGAGAGAAGGCAGCGCG
CGAGGTCAAGCTGCTGCTGCTGGGTGCTGGTGAATCCGGGAAGAGCACAATTGTGAAGCAGATGAAAATT
ATCCACGAGGCTGGCTACTCAGAGGAAGAGTGTAAGCAGTACAAAGCAGTGGTCTACAGCAACACCATCC
AGTCCATCATTGCCATCATTAGAGCTATGGGGAGATTGAAAATCGACTTTGGAGACGCTGCTCGTGCGGA
TGATGCTCGCCAACTCTTCGTGCTTGCTGGGGCTGCAGAGGAAGGCTTTATGACCGCGACCGGTTCTATG
GTGAGCAAGGGCGAGGAGCTGTTCACCGGGGTGGTGCCCATCCTGGTCGAGCTGGACGGCGACGTAAACG
GCCACAAGTTCAGCGTGTCCGGCGAGGGCGAGGGCGATGCCACCTACGGCAAGCTGACCCTGAAGTTCAT
CTGCACCACCGGCAAGCTGCCCGTGCCCTGGCCCACCCTCGTGACCACCCTGTCCTGGGGCGTGCAGTGC
TTCGCCCGCTACCCCGACCACATGAAGCAGCACGACTTCTTCAAGTCCGCCATGCCCGAAGGCTACGTCC
AGGAGCGCACCATCTTCTTCAAGGACGACGGCAACTACAAGACCCGCGCCGAGGTGAAGTTCGAGGGCGA
CACCCTGGTGAACCGCATCGAGCTGAAGGGCATCGACTTCAAGGAGGACGGCAACATCCTGGGGCACAAG
CTGGAGTACAACTACTTTAGCGACAACGTCTATATCACCGCCGACAAGCAGAAGAACGGCATCAAGGCCA
ACTTCAAGATCCGCCACAACATCGAGGACGGCGGCGTGCAGCTCGCCGACCACTACCAGCAGAACACCCC
CATCGGCGACGGCCCCGTGCTGCTGCCCGACAACCACTACCTGAGCACCCAGTCCAAGCTGAGCAAAGAC
CCCAACGAGAAGCGCGATCACATGGTCCTGCTGGAGTTCGTGACCGCCGCCGGGATCACCGGTGAACTCG
CCGGCGTCATAAAGAGACTGTGGAAGGACAGCGGTGTGCAAGCCTGCTTCAACAGATCCCGGGAGTACCA
GCTGAACGATTCGGCGGCGTACTACCTGAATGACTTGGACAGAATAGCACAACCAAATTACATCCCAACC
CAGCAGGATGTTCTCAGAACTAGAGTGAAAACGACGGGAATTGTGGAAACCCACTTTACTTTCAAAGATC
TTCATTTTAAAATGTTTGACGTGGGAGGCCAGAGATCAGAGCGGAAGAAGTGGATTCACTGCTTTGAAGG
CGTGACTGCCATCATCTTCTGTGTGGCCCTGAGTGACTATGACCTGGTTCTTGCTGAGGATGAAGAAATG
AACCGGATGCACGAAAGCATGAAGCTGTTCGATAGCATATGTAACAACAAGTGGTTTACGGACACATCCA
TCATCCTTTTCCTGAACAAGAAGGACCTCTTCGAAGAGAAGATCAAAAAGAGTCCCCTCACGATATGCTA
TCCAGAATATGCAGGCTCAAACACATATGAAGAGGCGGCTGCGTATATCCAGTGTCAGTTTGAAGACCTC
AATAAAAGGAAGGACACAAAGGAAATTTACACCCACTTCACTTGCGCCACGGATACGAAGAATGTGCAGT
TTGTGTTCGATGCTGTAACGGACGTCATCATAAAGAATAACCTAAAAGACTGTGGTCTCTTCTAAGCTGG
ATCCACCGGATCTAGATAACTGATCATAATCAGCCATACCACATTTGTAGAGGTTTTACTTGCTTTAAAA
AACCTCCCACACCTCCCCCTGAACCTGAAACATAAAATGAATGCAATTGTTGTTGTAACTTGCATGCAGA
TGGTT
Features (pLannotate 1.2.2; 9 found; start..end, strand, type, name):
     43..1062    +  CDS            GNB1 (sequence partly withheld): GBB1_BOVIN - Experimental evidence at protein level: Swiss-Prot protein existence level 1. Guanine nucleotide-binding proteins (G proteins) are involved as a modulator or transducer in various transmembrane signaling systems. The beta and gamma chains are required for the GTPase activity, for replacement of GDP by GTP, and for G protein-effector interaction. From Bos taurus (Bovine).
   1123..1857    +  CDS            cp173Venus: circularly permuted form of the Venus yellow fluorescent protein (Nagai et al., 2004) efficient FRET acceptor for CFP
   1873..2085    +  CDS            GNG2 (sequence withheld): GBG2_BOVIN - Experimental evidence at protein level: Swiss-Prot protein existence level 1. Guanine nucleotide-binding proteins (G proteins) are involved as a modulator or transducer in various transmembrane signaling systems. The beta and gamma chains are required for the GTPase activity, for replacement of GDP by GTP, and for G protein-effector interaction. From Bos taurus (Bovine).
   2157..2174    -  promoter       SP6 promoter (fragment): promoter for bacteriophage SP6 RNA polymerase
   2297..2759    +  misc_feature   IRES: internal ribosome entry site (IRES) of the encephalomyocarditis virus (EMCV)
   2800..3042    +  CDS            gpaD (fragment): GPA4_DICDI - Experimental evidence at protein level: Swiss-Prot protein existence level 1. Guanine nucleotide-binding proteins (G proteins) are involved as modulators or transducers in various transmembrane signaling systems. G alpha-4 plays a role in morphogenesis of the multicellular structure. From Dictyostelium discoideum (Slime mold).
   3133..3825    +  CDS            mTurquoise2: mTurquoise2 is a basic (constitutively fluorescent) cyan fluorescent protein published in 2012, derived from Aequorea victoria. It is reported to be a rapidly-maturing monomer with very low acid sensitivity.
   3832..4509    +  CDS            gpaD (fragment): GPA4_DICDI - Experimental evidence at protein level: Swiss-Prot protein existence level 1. Guanine nucleotide-binding proteins (G proteins) are involved as modulators or transducers in various transmembrane signaling systems. G alpha-4 plays a role in morphogenesis of the multicellular structure. From Dictyostelium discoideum (Slime mold).
   4556..4640    +  CDS            large T antigen (fragment): large T antigen from SV40 (simian virus 40)
