[The description below was written by a language model from this plasmid's Addgene catalogue record and pLannotate feature annotations shown in this document.]
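Description:
Gβ-2A-cpV-Gγ2-IRES-Gαi1-mTq2 is a mammalian expression plasmid of about 8.5 kb, built on a Clontech-style N1 backbone, that encodes all three subunits of a heterotrimeric G protein FRET sensor for Gαi1 activation. It is maintained in bacteria at high copy through a ColE1/pUC-type origin and selected with kanamycin. The same Tn5 NeoR/KanR gene, preceded by both a bacterial promoter and the SV40 early promoter and followed by an HSV TK poly(A) signal, allows G418 selection in mammalian cells. An f1 origin is also present.

A single CMV enhancer/promoter drives one transcript that ends at an SV40 poly(A) signal. The first open reading frame encodes Gβ (annotated as matching bovine GNB1), followed by a gap in the annotation where the construct name places a 2A peptide, and then circularly permuted Venus (cp173Venus) fused to the N-terminal side of Gγ2 (matching bovine GNG2). The 2A element should yield Gβ and cpVenus-Gγ2 as separate proteins from one reading frame. Downstream, an EMCV IRES directs translation of Gαi1 with mTurquoise2 inserted internally. The feature table shows the cyan protein flanked by two Gα fragments, which the annotation tool labelled by homology to a Dictyostelium Gα rather than as Gαi1. The catalogue lists both inserts as synthetic and does not give the species of Gαi1.

mTurquoise2 on Gα acts as the FRET donor and cpVenus on Gγ as the acceptor, so changes in FRET report rearrangement or dissociation of the heterotrimer on activation. Encoding everything on one plasmid lets each transfected cell receive all components together, which supports measurement of activation kinetics in single living cells. The second, shorter sequence record covers only the insert region and agrees with the full sequence.
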