Addgene plasmid #69623: Gβ-2A-cpV-Gγ2-IRES-Gαi1-mTq2
Purpose: A FRET sensor for Galphai1 activation, encoded on a single plasmid.
Depositing lab: Dorus Gadella. Depositing organization: University of Amsterdam. Publication: A New Generation of FRET Sensors for Robust Measurement of Galphai1, Galphai2 and Galphai3 Activation Kinetics in Single Cells. van Unen J, Stumpf AD, Schmid B, Reinhard NR, Hordijk PL, Hoffmann C, Gadella TW Jr, Goedhart J. PLoS One. 2016 Jan 22;11(1):e0146789. doi: 10.1371/journal.pone.0146789. eCollection 2016. PONE-D-15-42389 PubMed 26799488.
Backbone
  Vector backbone: Clontech-style N1
  Backbone manufacturer: Clontech
  Backbone size w/o insert (bp): 4000
  Total vector size (bp): 8500
  Vector type: Mammalian Expression
  Selectable markers: Neomycin (select with G418)
Growth in bacteria
  Bacterial resistance: Kanamycin, 50 μg/mL
  Growth temperature: 37°C
  Growth strain: DH5alpha
  Copy number: High Copy
Gene/Insert 1
  Gene/Insert name: Gbeta-2A-cpV-Ggamma2
  Species: Synthetic
  Insert size (bp): 2046
  Promoter: CMV
  Tag / fusion protein: ciruclar permutated Venus (cp173V)
  Cloning method: Unknown
  Sequencing primers: 5′ CMV Forward; 3′ IRES-R
Gene/Insert 2
  Gene/Insert name: Galphai-mTurquoise2
  Species: Synthetic
  Insert size (bp): 1770
  Promoter: CMV (IRES)
  Tag / fusion protein: mTurquoise2
  Cloning method: Unknown
  Sequencing primers: 5′ IRES-F
Terms and licenses: Academic/Nonprofit Terms; Industry Terms: Not Available to Industry
How to cite: Gβ-2A-cpV-Gγ2-IRES-Gαi1-mTq2 was a gift from Dorus Gadella (Addgene plasmid # 69623 ; http://n2t.net/addgene:69623 ; RRID:Addgene_69623)
