>Addgene plasmid #69623 | Gβ-2A-cpV-Gγ2-IRES-Gαi1-mTq2 | addgene partial sequence | sequence record 128998 | mVenus-R 5'-cgaagcactgcaggccgtagc-3'
GGGCACGGGCAGCTTGCCGGTGGTGCAGATCAGCTTCAGGGTCAGCTTGCCGTAGGTGGCATCGCCCTCG
CCCTCGCCGGACACGCTGAACTTGTGGCCGTTTACGTCGCCGTCCAGCTCGACCAGGATGGGCACCACCC
CGGTGAACAGCTCCTCGCCCTTGCTCACCATGCCACCGCTGCCACCCTTGTACAGCTCGTCCATGCCGAG
AGTGATCCCGGCGGCGGTCACGAACTCCAGCAGGACCATGTGATCGCGCTTCTCGTTGGGGTCTTTGCTC
AGGGCGGACTGGTAGCTCAGGTAGTGGTTGTCGGGCAGCAGCACGGGGCCGTCGCCGATGGGGGTGTTCT
GCTGGTAGTGGTCGGCGAGCTGCACGCCGCCGTCCATACCGGTAGGGCCGGGATTCTCCTCCACGTCACC
GCATGTTAGAAGACTTCCTCTGCCCTC
[459 nt withheld, positions 448-906]
