>Addgene plasmid #69623 | Gβ-2A-cpV-Gγ2-IRES-Gαi1-mTq2 | addgene partial sequence | sequence record 128999 | IRES-F 5'-TGGCTCTCCTCAAGCGTATT-3'
CATTGTATGGGATCTGATCTGGGGCCTCGGTGCACATGCTTTACATGTGTTTAGTCGAGGTTAAAAAAAC
GTCTAGGCCCCCCGAACCACGGGGACGTGGTTTTCCTTTGAAAAACACGATGATAATATGGGCTGCACAC
TGAGCGCTGAGGACAAGGCGGCCGTGGAGCGCAGCAAGATGATCGACCGCAACCTCCGGGAGGACGGAGA
GAAGGCAGCGCGCGAGGTCAAGCTGCTGCTGCTGGGTGCTGGTGAATCCGGGAAGAGCACAATTGTGAAG
CAGATGAAAATTATCCACGAGGCTGGCTACTCAGAGGAAGAGTGTAAGCAGTACAAAGCAGTGGTCTACA
GCAACACCATCCAGTCCATCATTGCCATCATTAGAGCTATGGGGAGATTGAAAATCGACTTTGGAGACGC
TGCTCGTGCGGATGATGCTCGCCAACTCTTCGTGCTTGCTGGGGCTGCAGAGGAAGGCTTTATGACCGCG
ACCGGTTCTATGGTGAGCAAGGGCGAGGAGCTGTTCACCGGGGTGGTGCCCATCCTGGTCGAGCTGGACG
GCGACGTAAACGGCCACAAGTTCAGCGTGTCCGGCGAGGGCGAGGGCGATGCCACCTACGGCAAGCTGAC
CCTGAAGTTCATCTGCACCACCGGCAAGCTGCCCGTGCCCTGGCCCACCCTCGTGACCACCCTGTCCTGG
GGCGTGCAGTGCTTCGCCCGCTACCCCGACCACATGAAGCAGCACGACTTCTTCAAGTCCGCCATGCCCG
AAGGCTACGTCCAGGAGCGCACCATCTTCTTCAAGGACGACGGCAACTACAAGACCCGCGCC
